>Addgene plasmid #230475 | AiP14244 - pAAV-AiE1117m_3xC2-minBG-SYFP2-WPRE3-BGHpA (Alias: CN4244) | addgene full sequence | sequence record 479087 | Addgene NGS Result
CCTGCAGGCAGCTGCGCGCTCGCTCGCTCACTGAGGCCGCCCGGGCGTCGGGCGACCTTTGGTCGCCCGG
CCTCAGTGAGCGAGCGAGCGCGCAGAGAGGGAGTGGCCAACTCCATCACTAGGGGTTCCTGCGGCCGCAC
GCGTGCTCAACCTTAGATCAGGTCCTCTAAAATAGAGTTTGACCTTAAAAGATTTGGCCTCCAGCAACCA
ATCCTGATTCATTACATAAAAAAACATCCCTCCCCAGGGGTGACCCAAGATCTGATCCTGCCCCTCCTCT
TCCTTCCCCTCCCCTCCCCTCCAGTTCCTCTGTCAGGAGGTCTGAAGTGTTCTGATCTAAGATATGGATA
TCATAAAGTCACACCATGTGACAGATCTCACAATAGAGTTTGACTGGGGAGGTTGGCGGATCCCTGGGGC
AGGCGGTGAAGATGCCTGACTGCTAACACCAAGCTCAACCTTAGATCAGGTCCTCTAAAATAGAGTTTGA
CCTTAAAAGATTTGGCCTCCAGCAACCAATCCTGATTCATTACATAAAAAAACATCCCTCCCCAGGGGTG
ACCCAAGATCTGATCCTGCCCCTCCTCTTCCTTCCCCTCCCCTCCCCTCCAGTTCCTCTGTCAGGAGGTC
TGAAGTGTTCTGATCTAAGATATGGATATCATAAAGTCACACCATGTGACAGATCTCACAATAGAGTTTG
ACTGGGGAGGTTGGCGGATCCCTGGGGCAGGCGGTGAAGATGCCTGACTGCTAACACCAAGCTCAACCTT
AGATCAGGTCCTCTAAAATAGAGTTTGACCTTAAAAGATTTGGCCTCCAGCAACCAATCCTGATTCATTA
CATAAAAAAACATCCCTCCCCAGGGGTGACCCAAGATCTGATCCTGCCCCTCCTCTTCCTTCCCCTCCCC
TCCCCTCCAGTTCCTCTGTCAGGAGGTCTGAAGTGTTCTGATCTAAGATATGGATATCATAAAGTCACAC
CATGTGACAGATCTCACAATAGAGTTTGACTGGGGAGGTTGGCGGATCCCTGGGGCAGGCGGTGAAGATG
CCTGACTGCTAACACCAAGAGCTCGGGCTGGGCATAAAAGTCAGGGCAGAGCCATCTATTGCTTACATTT
GCTTCTGGGATCCAGATCTTTCGAAGCTAGCGCTACCGGTCGCCACCATGGTGAGCAAGGGCGAGGAGCT
GTTCACCGGGGTGGTGCCCATCCTGGTCGAGCTGGACGGCGACGTAAACGGCCACAAGTTCAGCGTGTCC
GGCGAGGGCGAGGGCGATGCCACCTACGGCAAGCTGACCCTGAAGCTGATCTGCACCACCGGCAAGCTGC
CCGTGCCCTGGCCCACCCTCGTGACCACCCTGGGCTACGGCGTGCAGTGCTTCGCCCGCTACCCCGACCA
CATGAAGCAGCACGACTTCTTCAAGTCCGCCATGCCCGAAGGCTACGTCCAGGAGCGCACCATCTTCTTC
AAGGACGACGGCAACTACAAGACCCGCGCCGAGGTGAAGTTCGAGGGCGACACCCTGGTGAACCGCATCG
AGCTGAAGGGCATCGACTTCAAGGAGGACGGCAACATCCTGGGGCACAAGCTGGAGTACAACTACAACAG
CCACAACGTCTATATCACCGCCGACAAGCAGAAGAACGGCATCAAGGCCAACTTCAAGATCCGCCACAAC
ATCGAGGACGGCGGCGTGCAGCTCGCCGACCACTACCAGCAGAACACCCCCATCGGCGACGGCCCCGTGC
TGCTGCCCGACAACCACTACCTGAGCTACCAGTCCAAGCTGAGCAAAGACCCCAACGAGAAGCGCGATCA
CATGGTCCTGCTGGAGTTCGTGACCGCCGCCGGGATCACTCTCGGCATGGACGAGCTGTACAAGTAAGTC
GACGGCGCGCCGCGGCCGCGAATTCGATATCATAATCAACCTCTGGATTACAAAATTTGTGAAAGATTGA
CTGGTATTCTTAACTATGTTGCTCCTTTTACGCTATGTGGATACGCTGCTTTAATGCCTTTGTATCATGC
TATTGCTTCCCGTATGGCTTTCATTTTCTCCTCCTTGTATAAATCCTGGTTAGTTCTTGCCACGGCGGAA
CTCATCGCCGCCTGCCTTGCCCGCTGCTGGACAGGGGCTCGGCTGTTGGGCACTGACAATTCCGTGGCTC
GAGAGATCTTCGACTGTGCCTTCTAGTTGCCAGCCATCTGTTGTTTGCCCCTCCCCCGTGCCTTCCTTGA
CCCTGGAAGGTGCCACTCCCACTGTCCTTTCCTAATAAAATGAGGAAATTGCATCGCATTGTCTGAGTAG
GTGTCATTCTATTCTGGGGGGTGGGGTGGGGCAGGACAGCAAGGGGGAGGATTGGGAAGACAATAGCAGG
CATGAGATCTCACGTGCGGACCGAGCGGCCGCAGGAACCCCTAGTGATGGAGTTGGCCACTCCCTCTCTG
CGCGCTCGCTCGCTCACTGAGGCCGGGCGACCAAAGGTCGCCCGACGCCCGGGCTTTGCCCGGGCGGCCT
CAGTGAGCGAGCGAGCGCGCAGCTGCCTGCAGGGGCGCCTGATGCGGTATTTTCTCCTTACGCATCTGTG
CGGTATTTCACACCGCATA
[95 nt withheld, positions 2610-2704]
T
[46 nt withheld, positions 2706-2751]
C
[141 nt withheld, positions 2753-2893]
CCTTTGACGTTGGAGTCCACGTTCTTT
[37 nt withheld, positions 2921-2957]
ACTCTATCTCGGGCTATTCTTTTGATTTATAAGGGATTTTGCCGATTTCGGTCTATTGGTTAAAAAATGA
GCTGATTTAACAAAAATTTAACGCGAATTTTAACAAAATATTAACGTTTACAATTTTATGGTGCACTCTC
AGTACAATCTGCTCTGATGCCGCATAGTTAAGCCAGCCCCGACACCCGCCAACACCCGCTGACGCGCCCT
GACGGGCTTGTCTGCTCCCGGCATCCGCTTACAGACAAGCTGTGACCGTCTCCGGGAGCTGCATGTGTCA
GAGGTTTTCACCGTCATCACCGAAACGCGCGAGACGAAAGGGCCTCGTGATACGCCTATTTTTATAGGTT
AATGTCATGATAATAATGGTTTCTTAGACGTCAGGTGGCACTTTTCGGGGAAATGTGCGCGGAACCCCTA
TTTGTTTATTTTTCTAAATACATTCAAATATGTATCCGCTCATGAGACAATAACCCTGATAAATGCTTCA
ATAATATTGAAAAAGGAAGAGTATGAGTATTCAACATTTCCGTGTCGCCCTTATTCCCTTTTTTGCGGCA
TTTTGCCTTCCTGTTTTTGCTCACCCAGAAACGCTGGTGAAAGTAAAAGATGCTGAAGATCAGTTGGGTG
CACGAGTGGGTTACATCGAACTGGATCTCAACAGCGGTAAGATCCTTGAGAGTTTTCGCCCCGAAGAACG
TTTTCCAATGATGAGCACTTTTAAAGTTCTGCTATGTGGCGCGGTATTATCCCGTATTGACGCCGGGCAA
GAGCAACTCGGTCGCCGCATACACTATTCTCAGAATGACTTGGTTGAGTACTCACCAGTCACAGAAAAGC
ATCTTACGGATGGCATGACAGTAAGAGAATTATGCAGTGCTGCCATAACCATGAGTGATAACACTGCGGC
CAACTTACTTCTGACAACGATCGGAGGACCGAAGGAGCTAACCGCTTTTTTGCACAACATGGGGGATCAT
GTAACTCGCCTTGATCGTTGGGAACCGGAGCTGAATGAAGCCATACCAAACGACGAGCGTGACACCACGA
TGCCTGTAGCAATGGCAACAACGTTGCGCAAACTATTAACTGGCGAACTACTTACTCTAGCTTCCCGGCA
ACAATTAATAGACTGGATGGAGGCGGATAAAGTTGCAGGACCACTTCTGCGCTCGGCCCTTCCGGCTGGC
TGGTTTATTGCTGATAAATCTGGAGCCGGTGAGCGTGGGTCTCGCGGTATCATTGCAGCACTGGGGCCAG
ATGGTAAGCCCTCCCGTATCGTAGTTATCTACACGACGGGGAGTCAGGCAACTATGGATGAACGAAATAG
ACAGATCGCTGAGATAGGTGCCTCACTGATTAAGCATTGGTAACTGTCAGACCAAGTTTACTCATATATA
CTTTAGATTGATTTAAAACTTCATTTTTAATTTAAAAGGATCTAGGTGAAGATCCTTTTTGATAATCTCA
TGACCAAAATCCCTTAACGTGAGTTTTCGTTCCACTGAGCGTCAGACCCCGTAGAAAAGATCAAAGGATC
TTCTTGAGATCCTTTTTTTCTGCGCGTAATCTGCTGCTTGCAAACAAAAAAACCACCGCTACCAGCGGTG
GTTTGTTTGCCGGATCAAGAGCTACCAACTCTTTTTCCGAAGGTAACTGGCTTCAGCAGAGCGCAGATAC
CAAATACTGTTCTTCTAGTGTAGCCGTAGTTAGGCCACCACTTCAAGAACTCTGTAGCACCGCCTACATA
CCTCGCTCTGCTAATCCTGTTACCAGTGGCTGCTGCCAGTGGCGATAAGTCGTGTCTTACCGGGTTGGAC
TCAAGACGATAGTTACCGGATAAGGCGCAGCGGTCGGGCTGAACGGGGGGTTCGTGCACACAGCCCAGCT
TGGAGCGAACGACCTACACCGAACTGAGATACCTACAGCGTGAGCTATGAGAAAGCGCCACGCTTCCCGA
AGGGAGAAAGGCGGACAGGTATCCGGTAAGCGGCAGGGTCGGAACAGGAGAGCGCACGAGGGAGCTTCCA
GGGGGAAACGCCTGGTATCTTTATAGTCCTGTCGGGTTTCGCCACCTCTGACTTGAGCGTCGATTTTTGT
GATGCTCGTCAGGGGGGCGGAGCCTATGGAAAAACGCCAGCAACGCGGCCTTTTTACGGTTCCTGGCCTT
TTGCTGGCCTTTTGCTCACATGT
Features (pLannotate 1.2.2; 14 found; start..end, strand, type, name):
     12..39      +  repeat_region  AAV2 ITR (fragment): inverted terminal repeat of adeno-associated virus serotype 2 inverted
     68..95      +  repeat_region  AAV2 ITR (fragment): inverted terminal repeat of adeno-associated virus serotype 2 inverted
   1168..1884    +  CDS            SYFP2: SYFP2 is a basic (constitutively fluorescent) yellow fluorescent protein published in 2006, derived from Aequorea victoria. It is reported to be a very rapidly-maturing monomer with moderate acid sensitivity.
   1924..2081    +  misc_feature   WPRE (fragment): woodchuck hepatitis virus posttranscriptional regulatory element
   2087..2167    +  misc_feature   WPRE (fragment): woodchuck hepatitis virus posttranscriptional regulatory element
   2184..2295    +  polyA_signal   bGH poly(A) signal: bovine growth hormone polyadenylation signal
   2413..2553    +  repeat_region  AAV2 ITR: inverted terminal repeat of adeno-associated virus serotype 2 inverted
   2558..2609    -  misc_feature   bom (fragment): basis of mobility region from pBR322
   2628..3083    +  rep_origin     f1 ori (sequence partly withheld): f1 bacteriophage origin of replication; arrow indicates direction of (+) strand synthesis
   3084..3133    -  misc_feature   bom (fragment): basis of mobility region from pBR322
   3235..3270    -  CDS            rop (fragment): Rop protein, which maintains plasmids at low copy number; rop
   3365..3469    +  promoter       AmpR promoter: bla
   3470..4330    +  CDS            AmpR: β-lactamase; bla; confers resistance to ampicillin, carbenicillin, and related antibiotics
   4501..5089    +  rep_origin     ori: high-copy-number ColE1/pMB1/pBR322/pUC origin of replication
