[The description below was written by a language model from this plasmid's Addgene catalogue record and pLannotate feature annotations shown in this document.]
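Description:
AiP14244 - pAAV-AiE1117m_3xC2-minBG-SYFP2-WPRE3-BGHpA (alias CN4244) is an AAV transfer plasmid built on a pAAV2 backbone and intended for packaging an enhancer-driven fluorescent reporter into recombinant adeno-associated virus. It is maintained in bacteria through a high-copy ColE1/pUC-type origin and selected with ampicillin via the bla (AmpR) gene and its promoter. An f1 phage origin and small remnants of pBR322 bom and rop sequences are also annotated in the backbone. The recorded propagation host is a recombination-deficient strain, a common choice for limiting rearrangement of the repeat-rich ITRs. The 5,150 nt sequence shows a complete AAV2 ITR downstream of the cassette. The upstream ITR is detected only as two short fragments, which may reflect annotation or sequencing limits in this highly structured region.

Between the ITRs, the expression cassette places the AiE1117m_3xC2 enhancer upstream of the minimal beta-globin promoter (minBG). The name suggests three concatenated copies of a core segment of the enhancer, although the record does not spell this out. Neither the enhancer nor minBG is annotated in the feature table; they presumably occupy the unannotated stretch preceding the reporter. The minimal promoter has little activity by itself, so expression depends on the cell-type specificity of the enhancer. It drives SYFP2, a rapidly maturing monomeric yellow fluorescent protein derived from Aequorea victoria. This is followed by WPRE3, a shortened woodchuck posttranscriptional element that boosts transcript expression (detected here as two WPRE fragments), and the bovine growth hormone polyadenylation signal. The construct is designed to label specific populations of brain cells after AAV delivery and belongs to a collection of enhancer AAVs for accessing cortical cell types. The record does not state which population this enhancer targets.
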