Addgene plasmid #230475: AiP14244 - pAAV-AiE1117m_3xC2-minBG-SYFP2-WPRE3-BGHpA (Alias: CN4244)
Purpose: AiE1117m_3xC2 is an enhancer sequence, designed to drive AAV-mediated transgene expression in specific populations of brain cells
Depositing lab: Allen Institute for Brain Science & Jonathan Ting. Depositing organization: Allen Institute. Publication: A suite of enhancer AAVs and transgenic mouse lines for genetic access to cortical cell types. Ben-Simon Y, Hooper M, Narayan S, Daigle TL, Dwivedi D, Way SW, Oster A, Stafford DA, Mich JK, Taormina MJ, Martinez RA, Opitz-Araya X, Roth JR, Alexander JR, Allen S, Amster A, Arbuckle J, Ayala A, Baker PM, Bakken TE, Barcelli T, Barta S, Bendrick J, Bertagnolli D, Bielstein C, Bishwakarma P, Bowlus J, Boyer G, Brouner K, Casian B, Casper T, Chakka AB, Chakrabarty R, Chance RK, Chavan S, Clark M, Colbert K, Collman F, Daniel S, Departee M, DiValentin P, Donadio N, Dotson N, Egdorf T, Fliss T, Gabitto M, Garcia J, Gary A, Gasperini M, Gloe J, Goldy J, Gore BB, Graybuck L, Greisman N, Haeseleer F, Halterman C, Haradon Z, Hastings SD, Helback O, Ho W, Hockemeyer D, Huang C, Huff S, Hunker A, Johansen N, Jones D, Juneau Z, Kalmbach B, Kannan M, Khem S, Kussick E, Kutsal R, Larsen R, Lee C, Lee AY, Leibly M, Lenz GH, Li S, Liang E, Lusk N, Madigan Z, Malloy J, Malone J, McCue R, Melchor J, Mollenkopf T, Moosman S, Morin E, Newman D, Ng L, Ngo K, Omstead V, Otto S, Oyama A, Pena N, Pham T, Phillips E, Pom CA, Potekhina L, Ransford S, Ray PL, Rette D, Reynoldson C, Rimorin C, Rocha D, Ruiz A, Sanchez REA, Sawyer L, Sedeno-Cortes A, Sevigny JP, Shapovalova N, Shepard N, Shulga L, Sigler AR, Siverts L, Soliman S, Somasundaram S, Staats B, Stewart K, Szelenyi E, Tieu M, Trader C, Tran A, van Velthoven CTJ, Walker M, Wang Y, Weed N, Wirthlin M, Wood T, Wynalda B, Yao Z, Zhou T, Ariza J, Dee N, Reding M, Ronellenfitch K, Mufti S, Sunkin SM, Smith KA, Esposito L, Waters J, Thyagarajan B, Yao S, Lein ES, Zeng H, Levi BP, Ngai J, Ting JT, Tasic B. Cell. 2025 May 16:S0092-8674(25)00513-6. doi: 10.1016/j.cell.2025.05.002. PubMed 40403729.
Backbone
  Vector backbone: pAAV2
  Vector type: AAV
Growth in bacteria
  Bacterial resistance: Ampicillin, 100 μg/mL
  Growth temperature: 37°C
  Growth strain: NEB Stable
  Copy number: High Copy
Gene/Insert
  Gene/Insert name: SYFP2
  Species: Synthetic
  Promoter: minBG
  Cloning method: Gibson Cloning
Terms and licenses: Academic/Nonprofit Terms; Industry Terms: Not Available to Industry
How to cite: AiP14244 - pAAV-AiE1117m_3xC2-minBG-SYFP2-WPRE3-BGHpA (Alias: CN4244) was a gift from Allen Institute for Brain Science & Jonathan Ting (Addgene plasmid # 230475 ; http://n2t.net/addgene:230475 ; RRID:Addgene_230475)
